Addgene plasmid #212575: pSCALPS-Flag-Miwi-EGFP
Purpose: Lentiviral expression of Flag-tagged mouse Miwi in mammalian cells
Depositing lab: Phillip Zamore. Depositing organization: University of Massachusetts, Worcester. Publication: GTSF1 accelerates target RNA cleavage by PIWI-clade Argonaute proteins. Arif A, Bailey S, Izumi N, Anzelon TA, Ozata DM, Andersson C, Gainetdinov I, MacRae IJ, Tomari Y, Zamore PD. Nature. 2022 Aug;608(7923):618-625. doi: 10.1038/s41586-022-05009-0. Epub 2022 Jun 30. PubMed 35772669.
Backbone
  Vector backbone: pSCALPS
  Backbone size w/o insert (bp): 7743
  Total vector size (bp): 12295
  Modifications to backbone: EGFP added in frame of insert
  Vector type: Mammalian Expression, Lentiviral
  Selectable markers: Puromycin
Growth in bacteria
  Bacterial resistance: Ampicillin, 100 μg/mL
  Growth temperature: 37°C
  Growth strain: NEB Stable
  Copy number: High Copy
Gene/Insert
  Gene/Insert name: Miwi (alt name: Piwil1)
  Species: M. musculus (mouse)
  Insert size (bp): 3299
  GenBank ID: NM_021311
  Entrez Gene: Piwil1 (a.k.a. MIWI)
  Promoter: SFFV
  Tag / fusion protein: 5x Flag (N terminal on insert); SNAP tag (N terminal on insert)
  Cloning method: Gibson Cloning
  Sequencing primers: 5′ GAGGCCAAGAACAGATGGTCC; 3′ CAACGAGAAGCGCGATCACATG
Terms and licenses: Academic/Nonprofit Terms; Industry Terms: Not Available to Industry
How to cite: pSCALPS-Flag-Miwi-EGFP was a gift from Phillip Zamore (Addgene plasmid # 212575 ; http://n2t.net/addgene:212575 ; RRID:Addgene_212575)
