[The description below was written by a language model from this plasmid's Addgene catalogue record and pLannotate feature annotations shown in this document.]
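Description:
pSCALPS-Flag-Miwi-EGFP is a roughly 12.3 kb HIV-1-based lentiviral transfer plasmid, built on the pSCALPS backbone, for expressing tagged mouse Miwi (Piwil1), a PIWI-clade Argonaute protein, in mammalian cells. In bacteria it is maintained by a high-copy ColE1/pUC-type origin and selected with ampicillin through the bla gene. The viral genome is transcribed from a CMV enhancer/promoter fused to a truncated 5' LTR. It carries the Ψ packaging signal with a partial gag sequence, the RRE for Rev-dependent nuclear export, the cPPT/CTS element that aids nuclear import of the reverse-transcribed genome, and a WPRE upstream of the second truncated LTR to boost transcript stability and expression. Fragments annotated as env, rev and nef are residual HIV-1 sequence rather than functional genes, so packaging functions have to be provided in trans.

The internal cassette is driven by the SFFV promoter, which is followed by a 5xFLAG epitope (only a fragment is detected by the annotation), a SNAP-tag for covalent labelling with benzylguanine substrates, and the Piwil1 coding sequence, giving an N-terminally FLAG-SNAP-tagged Miwi. The catalogue entry describes EGFP as added in frame with the insert. However, both feature tables place an EMCV IRES between Piwil1 and EGFP, which suggests EGFP is translated separately from the same transcript as a reporter of transduction rather than as a fusion. A puromycin N-acetyltransferase gene lies downstream of EGFP for selecting transduced cells; no promoter is annotated in the gap preceding it, so the record does not state how it is expressed. The two sequence records differ by a single nucleotide and are otherwise annotated identically. The associated publication concerns target RNA cleavage by PIWI proteins, consistent with using the construct to make stable cell lines that produce tagged Miwi.
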