Features (pLannotate 1.2.2; 24 found; start..end, strand, type, name):
    405..457     +  misc_feature   bom (fragment): basis of mobility region from pBR322
    516..620     +  promoter       AmpR promoter: bla
    621..1481    +  CDS            AmpR: β-lactamase; bla; confers resistance to ampicillin, carbenicillin, and related antibiotics
   1652..2240    +  rep_origin     ori: high-copy-number ColE1/pMB1/pBR322/pUC origin of replication
   2311..2491    -  LTR            5' LTR (truncated): truncated 5' long terminal repeat (LTR) from HIV-1
   2498..2998    -  CDS            nef (fragment): NEF_HV1LA - Experimental evidence at protein level: Swiss-Prot protein existence level 1. Extracellular Nef protein targets CD4(+) T-lymphocytes for apoptosis by interacting with CXCR4 surface receptors. From Human immunodeficiency virus type 1 group M subtype B (isolate Lai) (HIV-1).
   3009..3597    -  misc_feature   WPRE: woodchuck hepatitis virus posttranscriptional regulatory element
   3610..4206    -  CDS            pac: PUAC_STRAD - Protein predicted: Swiss-Prot protein existence level 4. Detoxification of puromycin. From Streptomyces alboniger.
   4707..5426    -  CDS            EGFP: the original enhanced GFP (Yang et al., 1996) mammalian codon-optimized
   5440..5902    -  misc_feature   IRES: internal ribosome entry site (IRES) of the encephalomyocarditis virus (EMCV)
   6012..8597    -  CDS            Piwil1: PIWL1_MOUSE - Also known as Miwi From Mus musculus (Mouse).
   8667..9212    -  CDS            SNAP-tag®: human O6-alkylguanine-DNA-alkyltransferase variant that forms covalent bonds with benzylguanine derivatives fast-reacting variant, optimized for mammalian expression
   9224..9248    -  CDS            5xFLAG (fragment): five tandem FLAG® epitope tags
   9332..9739    -  promoter       SFFV promoter: spleen focus-forming virus long terminal repeat (LTR) promoter
   9876..9993    -  misc_feature   cPPT/CTS: central polypurine tract and central termination sequence of HIV-1
  10043..10143   -  CDS            Rev (fragment): human immunodeficiency virus 1 (HIV-1) Rev protein; rev; enhances nuclear export of unspliced and incompletely spliced viral mRNAs
  10156..10398   -  CDS            env (fragment): ENV_HV2ST - Experimental evidence at protein level: Swiss-Prot protein existence level 1. The gp120-gp41 heterodimer allows rapid transcytosis of the virus through CD4 negative cells such as simple epithelial monolayers of the intestinal, rectal and endocervical epithelial barriers. Both gp120 and gp41 specifically recognize glycosphingolipids galactosyl- ceramide (GalCer) or 3' sulfo-galactosyl-ceramide (GalS) present in the lipid rafts structures of epithelial cells. Binding to these alternative receptors allows the rapid transcytosis of the virus through the epithelial cells. This transcyto
  10519..10752   -  misc_feature   RRE: The Rev response element (RRE) of HIV-1 allows for Rev-dependent mRNA export from the nucleus to the cytoplasm.
  10927..11265   -  CDS            HIV-1 gag (fragment): gag protein from human immunodeficiency virus 1; gag
  11249..11374   -  misc_feature   HIV-1 Ψ: packaging signal of human immunodeficiency virus type 1
  11421..11601   -  LTR            5' LTR (truncated): truncated 5' long terminal repeat (LTR) from HIV-1
  11619..11818   -  promoter       CMV promoter: human cytomegalovirus (CMV) immediate early promoter
  11819..12198   -  enhancer       CMV enhancer: human cytomegalovirus immediate early enhancer
  12210..243     -  promoter       SV40 promoter (across the origin): SV40 enhancer and early promoter
>Addgene plasmid #212575 | pSCALPS-Flag-Miwi-EGFP | addgene full sequence | sequence record 433397 | Addgene NGS Result
AAAAAAAATTAGTCAGCCATGGGGCGGAGAATGGGCGGAACTGGGCGGAGTTAGGGGCGGGATGGGCGGA
GTTAGGGGCGGGACTATGGTTGCTGACTAATTGAGATGCATGCTTTGCATACTTCTGCCTGCTGGGGAGC
CTGGGGACTTTCCACACCTGGTTGCTGACTAATTGAGATGCATGCTTTGCATACTTCTGCCTGCTGGGGA
GCCTGGGGACTTTCCACACCCTAACTGACACACATTCCACAGCGCGTATATCTGGCCCGTACATCGCGAA
GCAGCGCAAAACGCCTAACCCTAAGCAGATTCTTCATGCAATTGTCGGTCAAGCCTTGCCTTGTTGTAGC
TTAAATTTTGCTCGCGCACTACTCAGCGACCTCCAACACACAAGCAGGGAGCAGATACTGGCTTAACTAT
GCGGCATCAGAGCAGATTGTACTGAGAGTGCACCATAGGGGATCGGGAGATCTCCCGATCCGTCGACGTC
AGGTGGCACTTTTCGGGGAAATGTGCGCGGAACCCCTATTTGTTTATTTTTCTAAATACATTCAAATATG
TATCCGCTCATGAGACAATAACCCTGATAAATGCTTCAATAATATTGAAAAAGGAAGAGTATGAGTATTC
AACATTTCCGTGTCGCCCTTATTCCCTTTTTTGCGGCATTTTGCCTTCCTGTTTTTGCTCACCCAGAAAC
GCTGGTGAAAGTAAAAGATGCTGAAGATCAGTTGGGTGCACGAGTGGGTTACATCGAACTGGATCTCAAC
AGCGGTAAGATCCTTGAGAGTTTTCGCCCCGAAGAACGTTTTCCAATGATGAGCACTTTTAAAGTTCTGC
TATGTGGCGCGGTATTATCCCGTATTGACGCCGGGCAAGAGCAACTCGGTCGCCGCATACACTATTCTCA
GAATGACTTGGTTGAGTACTCACCAGTCACAGAAAAGCATCTTACGGATGGCATGACAGTAAGAGAATTA
TGCAGTGCTGCCATAACCATGAGTGATAACACTGCGGCCAACTTACTTCTGACAACGATCGGAGGACCGA
AGGAGCTAACCGCTTTTTTGCACAACATGGGGGATCATGTAACTCGCCTTGATCGTTGGGAACCGGAGCT
GAATGAAGCCATACCAAACGACGAGCGTGACACCACGATGCCTGTAGCAATGGCAACAACGTTGCGCAAA
CTATTAACTGGCGAACTACTTACTCTAGCTTCCCGGCAACAATTAATAGACTGGATGGAGGCGGATAAAG
TTGCAGGACCACTTCTGCGCTCGGCCCTTCCGGCTGGCTGGTTTATTGCTGATAAATCTGGAGCCGGTGA
GCGTGGGTCTCGCGGTATCATTGCAGCACTGGGGCCAGATGGTAAGCCCTCCCGTATCGTAGTTATCTAC
ACGACGGGGAGTCAGGCAACTATGGATGAACGAAATAGACAGATCGCTGAGATAGGTGCCTCACTGATTA
AGCATTGGTAACTGTCAGACCAAGTTTACTCATATATACTTTAGATTGATTTAAAACTTCATTTTTAATT
TAAAAGGATCTAGGTGAAGATCCTTTTTGATAATCTCATGACCAAAATCCCTTAACGTGAGTTTTCGTTC
CACTGAGCGTCAGACCCCGTAGAAAAGATCAAAGGATCTTCTTGAGATCCTTTTTTTCTGCGCGTAATCT
GCTGCTTGCAAACAAAAAAACCACCGCTACCAGCGGTGGTTTGTTTGCCGGATCAAGAGCTACCAACTCT
TTTTCCGAAGGTAACTGGCTTCAGCAGAGCGCAGATACCAAATACTGTTCTTCTAGTGTAGCCGTAGTTA
GGCCACCACTTCAAGAACTCTGTAGCACCGCCTACATACCTCGCTCTGCTAATCCTGTTACCAGTGGCTG
CTGCCAGTGGCGATAAGTCGTGTCTTACCGGGTTGGACTCAAGACGATAGTTACCGGATAAGGCGCAGCG
GTCGGGCTGAACGGGGGGTTCGTGCACACAGCCCAGCTTGGAGCGAACGACCTACACCGAACTGAGATAC
CTACAGCGTGAGCTATGAGAAAGCGCCACGCTTCCCGAAGGGAGAAAGGCGGACAGGTATCCGGTAAGCG
GCAGGGTCGGAACAGGAGAGCGCACGAGGGAGCTTCCAGGGGGAAACGCCTGGTATCTTTATAGTCCTGT
CGGGTTTCGCCACCTCTGACTTGAGCGTCGATTTTTGTGATGCTCGTCAGGGGGGCGGAGCCTATGGAAA
AACGCCAGCAACGCGGCCTTTTTACGGTTCCTGGCCTTTTGCTGGCCTTTTGCTCACATGAAACGGGCCC
TGCTAGAGATTTTCCACACTGACTAAAAGGGTCTGAGGGATCTCTAGTTACCAGAGTCACACAACAGACG
GGCACACACTACTTGAAGCACTCAAGGCAAGCTTTATTGAGGCTTAAGCAGTGGGTTCCCTAGTTAGCCA
GAGAGCTCCCAGGCTCAGATCTGGTCTAACCAGAGAGACCCAGTACAGTCCGGATGCAGCTCTCGGGCCA
TGTGATGAAATGCTAGGCGGCTGTCAAACCTCCACTCTAATACTTCTCTCTCCGGGTCATCCATCCCATG
CAGGCTCACAGGGTGTAACAAGCGGGTGTTCTCTCCTTCATTGGCTTCTTCTACCTTCTCTTGCTCAACT
GGTACTAGCTTGTAGCACCATCCAAAGGTCAGTGGATATCTGATCCCTGGCCCTGGTGTGTAGTTCTGCC
AATCAGGGAAGTAGCCTTGTGTGTGGTAGATCCACAGATCAAGGATATCTTGTCTTCGTTGGGAGTGAAT
TAGCCCTTCCAGTCCCCCCTTTTCTTTTAAAAAGTGGCTAAGATCTACAGCTGCCTTGTAAGTCATTGGT
CTTAAAGGTACCTGAGGTGTGACTGGAAAACCCACCTCCTCCTCCTCTTGTGCTTCTAGCCAGGCACAAT
CAGCATTGGTAGCTGCTGTATTGCTACTTGTGATTGCTCCATGTTTTTCTAGGTCTCGACGCGATTAAGC
GGGGAGGCGGCCCAAAGGGAGATCCGACTCGTCTGAGGGCGAAGGCGAAGACGCGGAAGAGGCCGCAGAG
CCGGCAGCAGGCCGCGGGAAGGAAGGTCCGCTGGATTGAGGGCCGAAGGGACGTAGCAGAAGGACGTCCC
GCGCAGAATCCAGGTGGCAACACAGGCGAGCAGCCATGGAAAGGACGTCAGCTTCCCCGACAACACCACG
GAATTGTCAGTGCCCAACAGCCGAGCCCCTGTCCAGCAGCGGGCAAGGCAGGCGGCGATGAGTTCCGCCG
TGGCAATAGGGAGGGGGAAAGCGAAAGTCCCGGAAAGGAGCTGACAGGTGGTGGCAATGCCCCAACCAGT
GGGGGTTGCGTCAGCAAACACAGTGCACACCACGCCACGTTGCCTGACAACGGGCCACAACTCCTCATAA
AGAGACAGCAACCAGGATTTATACAAGGAGGAGAAAATGAAAGCCATACGGGAAGCAATAGCATGATACA
AAGGCATTAAAGCAGCGTATCCACATAGCGTAAAAGGAGCAACATAGTTAAGAATACCAGTCAATCTTTC
ACAAATTTTGTAATCCAGAGGTTGATTAGCGATCGCTCAGGCGCCGGGTTTGCGTGTCATGCACCAGGTC
CTAGGTCCTTCGGGGACCTCCACATCTGCGGTCACAGTAAAGCCCAGCCGTTCATAGAAGGGCAGGTTTC
GTGGAGCAGAGGTCTCCAGAAATGCAGGGACTCCAGCTCGTTCTGCAGCCTCCACTCCTGGCAGGACCAC
AGCACTTCCCAGTCCTTTGCCCTGATGGTCAGGAGAGACCCCCACGGTAGCCAGGAACCATGCTGGTTCC
TTAGGCCTGTGTGGGGCCAGCAGTCCCTCCATCTGCTGCTGTGCTGCCAGCCTGGAGCCGCTCAGTTCTG
CCATTCTAGGGCCGATCTCTGCAAAGACAGCTCCGGCTTCCACGCTCTCTGGTGTGGTCCAGACAGCCAC
AGCTGCTCCATCGTCTGCGACCCAGACCTTCCCAATGTCCAGGCCCACTCGGGTCAGGAACAGTTCCTGC
AGCTCAGTCACTCTCTCGATATGCCGATCTGGGTCCACAGTGTGGCGTGTGGCAGGGTAATCGGCAAAAG
CGGCGGCCAGTGTTCTCACAGCCCTTGGGACATCATCTCTTGTAGCCAGCCTCACGGTAGGTTTGTATTC
GGTCATGGCGGCACGCGTGGCTAATAGTACACGGTTTTCCTCGGCGGTGGCGTCTGCAAAACGGCACGAG
CCTGGCCTCCCGCCCCTTTTATACCACGTTCGGCCCCGCCCGCAACCCGGTCTCGCGCCTCCGTCCCGGC
CAATCGGGTCTGCGACTTCGCCAGAGTGACAGTGCATCTGGCCTATAGACGGAAGCCGGCGCTGATGGGG
ACGACACATGAGGCGCGCGTGCGCGCTAACGCGCGGAGGCAGGTTCCCGCCTGCGGGCTCCGTCGCGGTG
GCTGCGGCATGGGACTCGGGGCGGGGCGGCAGTACGGGACGCGGGGCACGGGGGAGGGTCAGTGCGGAAC
GGGGGTGGGCAGCATGGCGCGCGCACGCGGGAGACGGAAGCGCGGCGGCTCTTCGGCCGTTGTCAAGCGA
TGAGGCGCGTCTCCCCATTGCACAGAGGGGGCAACTGAGGCGAACGCAGGCCTCAAGGTCGCGCCGCCAG
TCAAGGTCGAGAATTCTTACTTGTACAGCTCGTCCATGCCGAGAGTGATCCCGGCGGCGGTCACGAACTC
CAGCAGGACCATGTGATCGCGCTTCTCGTTGGGGTCTTTGCTCAGGGCGGACTGGGTGCTCAGGTAGTGG
TTGTCGGGCAGCAGCACGGGGCCGTCGCCGATGGGGGTGTTCTGCTGGTAGTGGTCGGCGAGCTGCACGC
TGCCGTCCTCGATGTTGTGGCGGATCTTGAAGTTCGCCTTGATGCCGTTCTTCTGCTTGTCGGCCATGAT
ATAGACGTTGTGGCTGTTGTAGTTGTACTCCAGCTTGTGCCCCAGGATGTTGCCGTCCTCCTTGAAGTCG
ATGCCCTTCAGCTCGATGCGGTTCACCAGGGTGTCGCCCTCGAACTTCACCTCGGCGCGGGTCTTGTAGT
TGCCGTCGTCCTTGAAGAAGATGGTGCGCTCCTGGACGTAGCCTTCGGGCATGGCGGACTTGAAGAAGTC
GTGCTGCTTCATGTGGTCGGGGTAGCGGCTGAAGCACTGCACGCCGTAGGTCAGGGTGGTCACGAGGGTG
GGCCAGGGCACGGGCAGCTTGCCGGTGGTGCAGATGAACTTCAGGGTCAGCTTGCCGTAGGTGGCATCGC
CCTCGCCCTCGCCAGACACGCTGAACTTGTGGCCGTTTACGTCGCCGTCCAGCTCGACCAGGATGGGCAC
CACCCCGGTGAACAGCTCCTCGCCCTTGCTCACCATGGTTGTGGCCATATTATCATCGTGTTTTTCAAAG
GAAAACCACGTCCCCGTGGTTCGGGGGGCCTAGACGTTTTTTTAACCTCGACTAAACACATGTAAAGCAT
GTGCACCGAGGCCCCAGATCAGATCCCATACAATGGGGTACCTTCTGGGCATCCTTCAGCCCCTTGTTGA
ATACGCTTGAGGAGAGCCATTTGACTCTTTCCACAACTATCCAACTCACAACGTGGCACTGGGGTTGTGC
CGCCTTTGCAGGTGTATCTTATACACGTGGCTTTTGGCCGCAGAGGCACCTGTCGCCAGGTGGGGGGTTC
CGCTGCCTGCAAAGGGTCGCTACAGACGTTGTTTGTCTTCAAGAAGCTTCCAGAGGAACTGCTTCCTTCA
CGACATTCAACAGACCTTGCATTCCTTTGGCGAGAGGGGAAAGACCCCTAGGAATGCTCGTCAAGAAGAC
AGGGCCAGGTTTCCGGGCCCTCACATTGCCAAAAGACGGCAATATGGTGGAAAATAACATATAGACAAAC
GCACACCGGCCTTATTCCAAGCGGCTTCGGCCAGTAACGTGTTAACCCGCGGCTCGAGTTAGAGGTAGTA
GAGGCGGTTGGACAGGGAGAGGTTTGGCTCTCTGTGGATGCTCTGGCCCACGAGGAAGGCCAGCTTGTGT
GCATACTGGCAAGGTGCAGGGACTCGGATGACTCCAGGCCAATTATAGTACACGTGGCAGAGCTTGTATG
TCAGCCGCTGGATGTGGTCGGGCTTCAGGCCACTGCTGTCATAGATGACATTGTAGTGTGTTGGGGACAC
ACTCCCGCTTCTCACTGCCTGGCTCACGATGAAAAAGTCATACCACTCTGGTCTGGTGACTTCCACATCG
ATGACTGTCCCTGGAAGAGGGTTCTGAAGTCTTCCCCCAGACTGAGCAAAAAACCTGGCATTGACACGCT
TCTTCACCACGATTACAGTCAGTCTTGGGTTGTAACCTCTCCCGACTGACTTGAGGCAATCTAGGAACTG
TGGGACCTCATAATTGACCAGGGTCTTCAGCTGCCCGTCCCCCACACCGTCTCGGTACACGATGACACGG
CTGGGCATGTATTCATTGCAGCCACTCCAAGCCCTCAGAGCAGCTTGCAAGCACACCTTGAGACCATCCA
CCAGCTCCTGCCCGCGGTCCTGAAAGACGCAGCGGGAGAACCAGCGGGTCATCCCTTCATTGATGCTGGC
GACGAATCCTGCGATGGACCTCCGCCCAGCTGTGGTGTCATGGTAACAGTCGATGCCCACGATCATTGCC
AGTTTCAGGGGCATGTCCACCCGCCAGAGCTCGCCTCCCATCTTGCAGTTCATCTGCAGGGCGATCTTGG
TGGCAATGGCCATGACTGTTTGCTGCTTGCCCAGGGTCCGGGCCACCACACACTGACTTGGGGTGGGGCA
GTCTGTACACAAGTACTTCTTGATGGCATCATATTTGTCCTTCCGATTACTTGACAAGAGACAGACAACT
ATCTGAGTGTCTGACGTCACCTTCTGCTGCAAGGCTCTCAGATAAGCTTCTGTTCTGTCATCCACCTCGA
TCATGATTGCCTTTTTCATCTGGATGCCCATGGCTGGAGTCACTTTGAACAGGTTCTGTATCAGTGAGTT
GGCTGCTTCATAATTCCTGCGGGTATAGATCAGCAGCCAGTTATCCAATGGCTTCACGCTGATCAGCGGC
GCGCCTCTTGTTTCTTTGGACCAGTCTGCAAATTGTGGGTTGTAATCAAACGTCTTTCCGCCCTGGTGGA
TCTTCTCAGATTGTAAGATTCTTCCAGAGAAGGACAGCAAGTTTGAGTCGAAGCTCAGGCCCCAGTCTCG
AAGCTCTCTCTGCACATTGTCATCCTTGTGGATGTAGTCGATGAGGCGGCCCACCTCCCGCTGCCGCTGC
TCAGGGGTCAGCCGCGTGTGCACTGCCAGGTCCTTCATCACATTGAAATCATTGCGCATTTTATCAGTCA
GGCCTGTGAGATAGCAGAGTTCAGGGATGAGCATAGCTGGGCCAGGCAGGGTGCCGCCGGGGCCTCTCCT
CCGCTTGGGTTGGCTCACCAGCACCGGCTGCTTCAGGTCCGTGATCTCCTGGTTGTATTGCTTCCTGTAG
TACTCCAGGAAGCTGACCTCCGAGCCATCCGCCTTCTTGAAGGTGCTCTTTGGATTCTGGTCCCAGTCAA
TGTCATCCACCCGGTAGGTCTTGTTATTGTACTTGGTGAGAACGATGAGGCCTATGAGCTCCTTCGACAC
TTGCTCCTGGAACTTGTGCTCCTCTGTCTGCTGGTATAGATTGAACATGAAGTCTAGGACAGTCTCGCTG
CGGAGCACCTTGTGGCTGACGTCTGTGCAGAGCATGATGTTGTTCTCATACTGAAGGATGGAGGTGGTGA
AGCCGGGCCAGATCACCAACCTGTGGTTTGGAATATCAATCGGGTCACTTGGATTGTAATAATTCCGTCC
AATTTGTTGCAAATTCATGATTTTCAAGAGCCTCCTGAAGATGATGTTATAGAACTGCAGGCAGGTGGGC
GAGGTGGGCGGCAGCTCGTTGGTCAGGGTGATGGTGATCCTCACGTGTTCCCCATTCCGAGTCTGACTGA
ATACTTCTGTGACCTTGTGCTGTAGTCTCTTAGGTAAAAACAATATTGTCCCATCGAAAGCATGACACCT
TCCAATGAGGTCTTCATGCTGGAAGAGCAGTGCGGAGCGAAGCCTTCGGGCCTCCATCAGGGGATTGTAG
TCGATGTGGTACTGATACAGGGCCCACTGTGGGCGCGAGGTCAGCCGGAAGTGGTTGGTGCTCAGCTTCA
CAATGATGCCAGAGGAGCCTGTCTTTGACTCTTTGACATGGTCAAGGTTCTGTCTGGTGTTCACACCAAG
GTCATGGAAGTCTCGGCGACGCCCTCCTCTCTCTGCCAGTGACAGCTCCTGAAACCCAGCTGAGATCTGC
AGTTCTTGTGACTTGGATGTGGCTCCGACTACCATCCCCCTCTGTCGTCCTCGGCCAACCAAGTCCCCCT
CTGTGGGGGACTGTTGAGGTCTCGGTGGGATGTACCCAGGTTGCTGGCTCGCAGCAGCCCCAACATGCTG
CACCGTCTCCTGACCTCGTGCCCTGCCGCGGGCCCGAGCTCGGGCTCGGCCAGTCATGGATCCAGCATCG
CCAGAGCCGCCAGAGCCTCCCTGGAAATACAGGTTTTCGCCAGAGCCGCCAGAGCCACCCAGCCCAGGCT
TGCCCAGTCTGTGGCCCTCGTGGGCCAGCAGCCACTCTTTCACGGCGAGCCCGCCCTCGTAGCCCCCCAC
GTCCAGGTCGCCCTGCACCACCCGGTGGCAGGGGATCAGAATGGGCACGGGATTTCCGCTCAGGGCGGTT
TTCACGGCGGCGGTGGCGGCGGGATTGCCGGCCAGGGCGGCCAGGTGGCTGTAGCTGATGACCTCTCCGA
ACTTCACCACTTTCAGCAGTTTCCACAGCACCTGGCGGGTAAAGCTCTCCTGCTGGAACACTGGGTGGTG
CAGGGCTGGCACAGGGAACTCCTCGATGGCCTCAGGCTGGTGAAAGTAGGCGTTGAGCCAGGCGGTGGCC
TGCATCAGTGGCTCTGGTCCGCCCAGCACGGCGGCTGGGGCAGGCACTTCCACGGCGTCGGCGGCAGATG
TTCCTTTGCCCAGGAAGATGATACGGTGCAGGCCCTGTTCGCACCCAGACAGTTCCAGCTTGCCCAGAGG
GCTATCCAGGGTGGTGCGCTTCATTTCGCAGTCTTTGTCCATGCCGCCAGAGCCCTTGTCGTCGTCGTCC
TTGTAGTCGATGTCGTGGTCCTTGTAGTCACCGTCGTGGTCCTTGTAGTCGCCACCATGATGGTGGTGAT
GGTGCATGATGCTTCTAGACCCCCGGGCGACTCAGTCTGTCGGAGGACTGGCGCGCCGAGTGAGGGGTTG
TGAGCTCTTTTATAGAGCTCGGGAAGCAGAAGCGCGCGAACAGAAGCGAGAAGCAGGCTGATTGGTTAAT
TCAAATAAGGCGCAGGGTCATTTCAGGTCCTTGGGGGAGCCTGGAAACATCTGATGGGTCTTAAGAAACT
GCTGAGGGTTGGGCCATATCTGGGGACCATCTGTTCTTGGCCTCGGGCCGGGGCCGAAACTGCGGTGACC
ATCTGTTCTTGGCCCCGGGCCGGGGCCGAAACTGCTCACCGCAGATATCCTGTTTGGCCCAACGTTAGCT
ATTTTCATGTACCCGCCCTTGATCTGAACTTCTCTATTCTTGGTTTGGTATTTTTCCATGCCTTGCAAAA
TGGCGTTACTGCAGCTAGCTTGCCAAACCTACAGGTGGGGTCTTTCATTCCCCCCTTTTTCTGGAGACTA
AATAAAATCTTTTATTTTATCGGGGCTGCAGTTAATTAACCAAACTGGATCTCTGCTGTCCCTGTAATAA
ACCCGAAAATTTTGAATTTTTGTAATTTGTTTTTGTAATTCTTTAGTTTGTATGTCTGTTGCTATTATGT
CTACTATTCTTTCCCCTGCACTGTACCCCCCAATCCCCCCTTTTCTTTTAAAATTGTGGATGAATACTGC
CATTTGTCTGCAGAATTGGCGCACGCAGTGCCGATCCGTTCACTAATCGAATGGATCTGTCTCTGTCTCT
CTCTCCACCTTCTTCTTCTATTCCTTCGGGCCTGTCGGGTCCCCTCGGGGTTGGGAGGTGGGTCTGAAAC
GATAATGGTGAATATCCCTGCCTAACTCTATTCACTATAGAAAGTACAGCAAAAACTATTCTTAAACCTA
CCAAGCCTCCTACTATCATTATGAATAATTTTATATACCACAGCCAATTTGTTATGTTAAACCAATTCCA
CAAACTTGCCCATTTATCTAATTCCAATAATTCTTGTTCATTCTTTTCTTGCTGGTTTTGCGATTCTTCA
ATTAAGGAGTGTATTAAGCTTGTGTAATTGTTAATTCTCTGTCCCACTCCATCCAGGTCGTGTGATTCCA
AATCTGTTCCAGAGATTTATTACTCCAACTAGCATTCCAAGGCACAGCAGTGGTGCAAATGAGTTTTCCA
GAGCAACCCCAAATCCCCAGGAGCTGTTGATCCTTTAGGTATCTTTCCACAGCCAGGATTCTTGCCTGGA
GCTGCTTGATGCCCCAGACTGTGAGTTGCAACAGATGCTGTTGCGCCTCAATAGCCCTCAGCAAATTGTT
CTGCTGCTGCACTATACCAGACAATAATTGTCTGGCCTGTACCGTCAGCGTCATTGACGCTGCGCCCATA
GTGCTTCCTGCTGCTCCCAAGAACCCAAGGAACAAAGCTCCTATTCCCACTGCTCTTTTTTCTCTCTGCA
CCACTCTTCTCTTTGCCTTGGTGGGTGCTACTCCTAATGGTTCAATTTTTACTACTTTATATTTATATAA
TTCACTTCTCCAATTGTCCCTCATATCTCCTCCTCCAGGTCTGAAGATCAGCGGCCGGCCGCTTGCTGTG
CGGTGGTCTTACTTTTGTTTTGCTCTTCCTCTATCTTGTCTAAAGCTTCCTTGGTGTCTTTTATCTCTAT
CCTTTGATGCACACAATAGAGGGTTGCTACTGTATTATATAATGATCTAAGTTCTTCTGATCCTGTCTGA
AGGGATGGTTGTAGCTGTCCCAGTATTTGTCTACAGCCTTCTGATGTTTCTAACAGGCCAGGATTAACTG
CGAATCGTTCTAGCTCCCTGCTTGCCCATACTATATGTTTTAATTTATATTTTTTCTTTCCCCCTGGCCT
TAACCGAATTTTTTCCCATCGCGATCTAATTCTCCCCCGCTTAATACTGACGCTCTCGCACCCATCTCTC
TCCTTCTAGCCTCCGCTAGTCAAAATTTTTGGCGTACTCACCAGTCGCCGCCCCTCGCCTCTTGCCGTGC
GCGCTTCAGCAAGCCGAGTCCTGCGTCGAGAGAGCTCCTCTGGTTTCCCTTTCGCTTTCAAGTCCCTGTT
CGGGCGCCACTGCTAGAGATTTTCCACACTGACTAAAAGGGTCTGAGGGATCTCTAGTTACCAGAGTCAC
ACAACAGACGGGCACACACTACTTGAAGCACTCAAGGCAAGCTTTATTGAGGCTTAAGCAGTGGGTTCCC
TAGTTAGCCAGAGAGCTCCCAGGCTCAGATCTGGTCTAACCAGAGAGACCCAGTACAGGCAAAACGCGCT
GCTTATATAGACCTCCCACCGTACACGCCTACCGCCCATTTGCGTCAATGGGGCGGAGTTGTTACGACAT
TTTGGAAAGTCCCGTTGATTTTGGTGCCAAAACAAACTCCCATTGACGTCAATGGGGTGGAGACTTGGAA
ATCCCCGTGAGTCAAACCGCTATCCACGCCCATTGATGTACTGCCAAAACCGCATCACCATGGTAATAGC
GATGACTAATACGTAGATGTACTGCCAAGTAGGAAAGTCCCATAAGGTCATGTACTGGGCATAATGCCAG
GCGGGCCATTTACCGTCATTGACGTCAATAGGGGGCGTACTTGGCATATGATACACTTGATGTACTGCCA
AGTGGGCAGTTTACCGTAAATACTCCACCCATTGACGTCAATGGAAAGTCCCTATTGGCGTTACTATGGG
AACATACGTCATTATTGACGTCAATGGGCGGGGGTCGTTGGGCGGTCAGCCAGGCGGGCCATTTACCGTA
AGTTATGTAACGCGGAACTCCATATATGGGCTATGAACTAATGACCCCGTAATTGATTACTATTAATAAC
TAGTCAATAATCAATGTCAACGCGAGCTTTTTGCAAAAGCCTAGGCCTCCAAAAAAGCCTCCTCACTACT
TCTGGAATAGCTCAGAGGCAGAGGCGGCCTCGGCCTCTGCATAAAT
