Features (pLannotate 1.2.2; 24 found; start..end, strand, type, name):
    405..457     +  misc_feature   bom (fragment): basis of mobility region from pBR322
    516..620     +  promoter       AmpR promoter: bla
    621..1481    +  CDS            AmpR: β-lactamase; bla; confers resistance to ampicillin, carbenicillin, and related antibiotics
   1652..2240    +  rep_origin     ori: high-copy-number ColE1/pMB1/pBR322/pUC origin of replication
   2311..2491    -  LTR            5' LTR (truncated): truncated 5' long terminal repeat (LTR) from HIV-1
   2498..2998    -  CDS            nef (fragment): NEF_HV1LA - Experimental evidence at protein level: Swiss-Prot protein existence level 1. Extracellular Nef protein targets CD4(+) T-lymphocytes for apoptosis by interacting with CXCR4 surface receptors. From Human immunodeficiency virus type 1 group M subtype B (isolate Lai) (HIV-1).
   3009..3597    -  misc_feature   WPRE: woodchuck hepatitis virus posttranscriptional regulatory element
   3610..4206    -  CDS            pac: PUAC_STRAD - Protein predicted: Swiss-Prot protein existence level 4. Detoxification of puromycin. From Streptomyces alboniger.
   4707..5426    -  CDS            EGFP: the original enhanced GFP (Yang et al., 1996) mammalian codon-optimized
   5440..5902    -  misc_feature   IRES: internal ribosome entry site (IRES) of the encephalomyocarditis virus (EMCV)
   6012..8597    -  CDS            Piwil1: PIWL1_MOUSE - Also known as Miwi From Mus musculus (Mouse).
   8666..9211    -  CDS            SNAP-tag®: human O6-alkylguanine-DNA-alkyltransferase variant that forms covalent bonds with benzylguanine derivatives fast-reacting variant, optimized for mammalian expression
   9223..9247    -  CDS            5xFLAG (fragment): five tandem FLAG® epitope tags
   9331..9738    -  promoter       SFFV promoter: spleen focus-forming virus long terminal repeat (LTR) promoter
   9875..9992    -  misc_feature   cPPT/CTS: central polypurine tract and central termination sequence of HIV-1
  10042..10142   -  CDS            Rev (fragment): human immunodeficiency virus 1 (HIV-1) Rev protein; rev; enhances nuclear export of unspliced and incompletely spliced viral mRNAs
  10155..10397   -  CDS            env (fragment): ENV_HV2ST - Experimental evidence at protein level: Swiss-Prot protein existence level 1. The gp120-gp41 heterodimer allows rapid transcytosis of the virus through CD4 negative cells such as simple epithelial monolayers of the intestinal, rectal and endocervical epithelial barriers. Both gp120 and gp41 specifically recognize glycosphingolipids galactosyl- ceramide (GalCer) or 3' sulfo-galactosyl-ceramide (GalS) present in the lipid rafts structures of epithelial cells. Binding to these alternative receptors allows the rapid transcytosis of the virus through the epithelial cells. This transcyto
  10518..10751   -  misc_feature   RRE: The Rev response element (RRE) of HIV-1 allows for Rev-dependent mRNA export from the nucleus to the cytoplasm.
  10926..11264   -  CDS            HIV-1 gag (fragment): gag protein from human immunodeficiency virus 1; gag
  11248..11373   -  misc_feature   HIV-1 Ψ: packaging signal of human immunodeficiency virus type 1
  11420..11600   -  LTR            5' LTR (truncated): truncated 5' long terminal repeat (LTR) from HIV-1
  11618..11817   -  promoter       CMV promoter: human cytomegalovirus (CMV) immediate early promoter
  11818..12197   -  enhancer       CMV enhancer: human cytomegalovirus immediate early enhancer
  12209..243     -  promoter       SV40 promoter (across the origin): SV40 enhancer and early promoter
>Addgene plasmid #212575 | pSCALPS-Flag-Miwi-EGFP Sequencing Result | analyzer sequence | sequence record 426249
AAAAAAAATTAGTCAGCCATGGGGCGGAGAATGGGCGGAACTGGGCGGAGTTAGGGGCGGGATGGGCGGA
GTTAGGGGCGGGACTATGGTTGCTGACTAATTGAGATGCATGCTTTGCATACTTCTGCCTGCTGGGGAGC
CTGGGGACTTTCCACACCTGGTTGCTGACTAATTGAGATGCATGCTTTGCATACTTCTGCCTGCTGGGGA
GCCTGGGGACTTTCCACACCCTAACTGACACACATTCCACAGCGCGTATATCTGGCCCGTACATCGCGAA
GCAGCGCAAAACGCCTAACCCTAAGCAGATTCTTCATGCAATTGTCGGTCAAGCCTTGCCTTGTTGTAGC
TTAAATTTTGCTCGCGCACTACTCAGCGACCTCCAACACACAAGCAGGGAGCAGATACTGGCTTAACTAT
GCGGCATCAGAGCAGATTGTACTGAGAGTGCACCATAGGGGATCGGGAGATCTCCCGATCCGTCGACGTC
AGGTGGCACTTTTCGGGGAAATGTGCGCGGAACCCCTATTTGTTTATTTTTCTAAATACATTCAAATATG
TATCCGCTCATGAGACAATAACCCTGATAAATGCTTCAATAATATTGAAAAAGGAAGAGTATGAGTATTC
AACATTTCCGTGTCGCCCTTATTCCCTTTTTTGCGGCATTTTGCCTTCCTGTTTTTGCTCACCCAGAAAC
GCTGGTGAAAGTAAAAGATGCTGAAGATCAGTTGGGTGCACGAGTGGGTTACATCGAACTGGATCTCAAC
AGCGGTAAGATCCTTGAGAGTTTTCGCCCCGAAGAACGTTTTCCAATGATGAGCACTTTTAAAGTTCTGC
TATGTGGCGCGGTATTATCCCGTATTGACGCCGGGCAAGAGCAACTCGGTCGCCGCATACACTATTCTCA
GAATGACTTGGTTGAGTACTCACCAGTCACAGAAAAGCATCTTACGGATGGCATGACAGTAAGAGAATTA
TGCAGTGCTGCCATAACCATGAGTGATAACACTGCGGCCAACTTACTTCTGACAACGATCGGAGGACCGA
AGGAGCTAACCGCTTTTTTGCACAACATGGGGGATCATGTAACTCGCCTTGATCGTTGGGAACCGGAGCT
GAATGAAGCCATACCAAACGACGAGCGTGACACCACGATGCCTGTAGCAATGGCAACAACGTTGCGCAAA
CTATTAACTGGCGAACTACTTACTCTAGCTTCCCGGCAACAATTAATAGACTGGATGGAGGCGGATAAAG
TTGCAGGACCACTTCTGCGCTCGGCCCTTCCGGCTGGCTGGTTTATTGCTGATAAATCTGGAGCCGGTGA
GCGTGGGTCTCGCGGTATCATTGCAGCACTGGGGCCAGATGGTAAGCCCTCCCGTATCGTAGTTATCTAC
ACGACGGGGAGTCAGGCAACTATGGATGAACGAAATAGACAGATCGCTGAGATAGGTGCCTCACTGATTA
AGCATTGGTAACTGTCAGACCAAGTTTACTCATATATACTTTAGATTGATTTAAAACTTCATTTTTAATT
TAAAAGGATCTAGGTGAAGATCCTTTTTGATAATCTCATGACCAAAATCCCTTAACGTGAGTTTTCGTTC
CACTGAGCGTCAGACCCCGTAGAAAAGATCAAAGGATCTTCTTGAGATCCTTTTTTTCTGCGCGTAATCT
GCTGCTTGCAAACAAAAAAACCACCGCTACCAGCGGTGGTTTGTTTGCCGGATCAAGAGCTACCAACTCT
TTTTCCGAAGGTAACTGGCTTCAGCAGAGCGCAGATACCAAATACTGTTCTTCTAGTGTAGCCGTAGTTA
GGCCACCACTTCAAGAACTCTGTAGCACCGCCTACATACCTCGCTCTGCTAATCCTGTTACCAGTGGCTG
CTGCCAGTGGCGATAAGTCGTGTCTTACCGGGTTGGACTCAAGACGATAGTTACCGGATAAGGCGCAGCG
GTCGGGCTGAACGGGGGGTTCGTGCACACAGCCCAGCTTGGAGCGAACGACCTACACCGAACTGAGATAC
CTACAGCGTGAGCTATGAGAAAGCGCCACGCTTCCCGAAGGGAGAAAGGCGGACAGGTATCCGGTAAGCG
GCAGGGTCGGAACAGGAGAGCGCACGAGGGAGCTTCCAGGGGGAAACGCCTGGTATCTTTATAGTCCTGT
CGGGTTTCGCCACCTCTGACTTGAGCGTCGATTTTTGTGATGCTCGTCAGGGGGGCGGAGCCTATGGAAA
AACGCCAGCAACGCGGCCTTTTTACGGTTCCTGGCCTTTTGCTGGCCTTTTGCTCACATGAAACGGGCCC
TGCTAGAGATTTTCCACACTGACTAAAAGGGTCTGAGGGATCTCTAGTTACCAGAGTCACACAACAGACG
GGCACACACTACTTGAAGCACTCAAGGCAAGCTTTATTGAGGCTTAAGCAGTGGGTTCCCTAGTTAGCCA
GAGAGCTCCCAGGCTCAGATCTGGTCTAACCAGAGAGACCCAGTACAGTCCGGATGCAGCTCTCGGGCCA
TGTGATGAAATGCTAGGCGGCTGTCAAACCTCCACTCTAATACTTCTCTCTCCGGGTCATCCATCCCATG
CAGGCTCACAGGGTGTAACAAGCGGGTGTTCTCTCCTTCATTGGCTTCTTCTACCTTCTCTTGCTCAACT
GGTACTAGCTTGTAGCACCATCCAAAGGTCAGTGGATATCTGATCCCTGGCCCTGGTGTGTAGTTCTGCC
AATCAGGGAAGTAGCCTTGTGTGTGGTAGATCCACAGATCAAGGATATCTTGTCTTCGTTGGGAGTGAAT
TAGCCCTTCCAGTCCCCCCTTTTCTTTTAAAAAGTGGCTAAGATCTACAGCTGCCTTGTAAGTCATTGGT
CTTAAAGGTACCTGAGGTGTGACTGGAAAACCCACCTCCTCCTCCTCTTGTGCTTCTAGCCAGGCACAAT
CAGCATTGGTAGCTGCTGTATTGCTACTTGTGATTGCTCCATGTTTTTCTAGGTCTCGACGCGATTAAGC
GGGGAGGCGGCCCAAAGGGAGATCCGACTCGTCTGAGGGCGAAGGCGAAGACGCGGAAGAGGCCGCAGAG
CCGGCAGCAGGCCGCGGGAAGGAAGGTCCGCTGGATTGAGGGCCGAAGGGACGTAGCAGAAGGACGTCCC
GCGCAGAATCCAGGTGGCAACACAGGCGAGCAGCCATGGAAAGGACGTCAGCTTCCCCGACAACACCACG
GAATTGTCAGTGCCCAACAGCCGAGCCCCTGTCCAGCAGCGGGCAAGGCAGGCGGCGATGAGTTCCGCCG
TGGCAATAGGGAGGGGGAAAGCGAAAGTCCCGGAAAGGAGCTGACAGGTGGTGGCAATGCCCCAACCAGT
GGGGGTTGCGTCAGCAAACACAGTGCACACCACGCCACGTTGCCTGACAACGGGCCACAACTCCTCATAA
AGAGACAGCAACCAGGATTTATACAAGGAGGAGAAAATGAAAGCCATACGGGAAGCAATAGCATGATACA
AAGGCATTAAAGCAGCGTATCCACATAGCGTAAAAGGAGCAACATAGTTAAGAATACCAGTCAATCTTTC
ACAAATTTTGTAATCCAGAGGTTGATTAGCGATCGCTCAGGCGCCGGGTTTGCGTGTCATGCACCAGGTC
CTAGGTCCTTCGGGGACCTCCACATCTGCGGTCACAGTAAAGCCCAGCCGTTCATAGAAGGGCAGGTTTC
GTGGAGCAGAGGTCTCCAGAAATGCAGGGACTCCAGCTCGTTCTGCAGCCTCCACTCCTGGCAGGACCAC
AGCACTTCCCAGTCCTTTGCCCTGATGGTCAGGAGAGACCCCCACGGTAGCCAGGAACCATGCTGGTTCC
TTAGGCCTGTGTGGGGCCAGCAGTCCCTCCATCTGCTGCTGTGCTGCCAGCCTGGAGCCGCTCAGTTCTG
CCATTCTAGGGCCGATCTCTGCAAAGACAGCTCCGGCTTCCACGCTCTCTGGTGTGGTCCAGACAGCCAC
AGCTGCTCCATCGTCTGCGACCCAGACCTTCCCAATGTCCAGGCCCACTCGGGTCAGGAACAGTTCCTGC
AGCTCAGTCACTCTCTCGATATGCCGATCTGGGTCCACAGTGTGGCGTGTGGCAGGGTAATCGGCAAAAG
CGGCGGCCAGTGTTCTCACAGCCCTTGGGACATCATCTCTTGTAGCCAGCCTCACGGTAGGTTTGTATTC
GGTCATGGCGGCACGCGTGGCTAATAGTACACGGTTTTCCTCGGCGGTGGCGTCTGCAAAACGGCACGAG
CCTGGCCTCCCGCCCCTTTTATACCACGTTCGGCCCCGCCCGCAACCCGGTCTCGCGCCTCCGTCCCGGC
CAATCGGGTCTGCGACTTCGCCAGAGTGACAGTGCATCTGGCCTATAGACGGAAGCCGGCGCTGATGGGG
ACGACACATGAGGCGCGCGTGCGCGCTAACGCGCGGAGGCAGGTTCCCGCCTGCGGGCTCCGTCGCGGTG
GCTGCGGCATGGGACTCGGGGCGGGGCGGCAGTACGGGACGCGGGGCACGGGGGAGGGTCAGTGCGGAAC
GGGGGTGGGCAGCATGGCGCGCGCACGCGGGAGACGGAAGCGCGGCGGCTCTTCGGCCGTTGTCAAGCGA
TGAGGCGCGTCTCCCCATTGCACAGAGGGGGCAACTGAGGCGAACGCAGGCCTCAAGGTCGCGCCGCCAG
TCAAGGTCGAGAATTCTTACTTGTACAGCTCGTCCATGCCGAGAGTGATCCCGGCGGCGGTCACGAACTC
CAGCAGGACCATGTGATCGCGCTTCTCGTTGGGGTCTTTGCTCAGGGCGGACTGGGTGCTCAGGTAGTGG
TTGTCGGGCAGCAGCACGGGGCCGTCGCCGATGGGGGTGTTCTGCTGGTAGTGGTCGGCGAGCTGCACGC
TGCCGTCCTCGATGTTGTGGCGGATCTTGAAGTTCGCCTTGATGCCGTTCTTCTGCTTGTCGGCCATGAT
ATAGACGTTGTGGCTGTTGTAGTTGTACTCCAGCTTGTGCCCCAGGATGTTGCCGTCCTCCTTGAAGTCG
ATGCCCTTCAGCTCGATGCGGTTCACCAGGGTGTCGCCCTCGAACTTCACCTCGGCGCGGGTCTTGTAGT
TGCCGTCGTCCTTGAAGAAGATGGTGCGCTCCTGGACGTAGCCTTCGGGCATGGCGGACTTGAAGAAGTC
GTGCTGCTTCATGTGGTCGGGGTAGCGGCTGAAGCACTGCACGCCGTAGGTCAGGGTGGTCACGAGGGTG
GGCCAGGGCACGGGCAGCTTGCCGGTGGTGCAGATGAACTTCAGGGTCAGCTTGCCGTAGGTGGCATCGC
CCTCGCCCTCGCCAGACACGCTGAACTTGTGGCCGTTTACGTCGCCGTCCAGCTCGACCAGGATGGGCAC
CACCCCGGTGAACAGCTCCTCGCCCTTGCTCACCATGGTTGTGGCCATATTATCATCGTGTTTTTCAAAG
GAAAACCACGTCCCCGTGGTTCGGGGGGCCTAGACGTTTTTTTAACCTCGACTAAACACATGTAAAGCAT
GTGCACCGAGGCCCCAGATCAGATCCCATACAATGGGGTACCTTCTGGGCATCCTTCAGCCCCTTGTTGA
ATACGCTTGAGGAGAGCCATTTGACTCTTTCCACAACTATCCAACTCACAACGTGGCACTGGGGTTGTGC
CGCCTTTGCAGGTGTATCTTATACACGTGGCTTTTGGCCGCAGAGGCACCTGTCGCCAGGTGGGGGGTTC
CGCTGCCTGCAAAGGGTCGCTACAGACGTTGTTTGTCTTCAAGAAGCTTCCAGAGGAACTGCTTCCTTCA
CGACATTCAACAGACCTTGCATTCCTTTGGCGAGAGGGGAAAGACCCCTAGGAATGCTCGTCAAGAAGAC
AGGGCCAGGTTTCCGGGCCCTCACATTGCCAAAAGACGGCAATATGGTGGAAAATAACATATAGACAAAC
GCACACCGGCCTTATTCCAAGCGGCTTCGGCCAGTAACGTGTTAACCCGCGGCTCGAGTTAGAGGTAGTA
GAGGCGGTTGGACAGGGAGAGGTTTGGCTCTCTGTGGATGCTCTGGCCCACGAGGAAGGCCAGCTTGTGT
GCATACTGGCAAGGTGCAGGGACTCGGATGACTCCAGGCCAATTATAGTACACGTGGCAGAGCTTGTATG
TCAGCCGCTGGATGTGGTCGGGCTTCAGGCCACTGCTGTCATAGATGACATTGTAGTGTGTTGGGGACAC
ACTCCCGCTTCTCACTGCCTGGCTCACGATGAAAAAGTCATACCACTCTGGTCTGGTGACTTCCACATCG
ATGACTGTCCCTGGAAGAGGGTTCTGAAGTCTTCCCCCAGACTGAGCAAAAAACCTGGCATTGACACGCT
TCTTCACCACGATTACAGTCAGTCTTGGGTTGTAACCTCTCCCGACTGACTTGAGGCAATCTAGGAACTG
TGGGACCTCATAATTGACCAGGGTCTTCAGCTGCCCGTCCCCCACACCGTCTCGGTACACGATGACACGG
CTGGGCATGTATTCATTGCAGCCACTCCAAGCCCTCAGAGCAGCTTGCAAGCACACCTTGAGACCATCCA
CCAGCTCCTGCCCGCGGTCCTGAAAGACGCAGCGGGAGAACCAGCGGGTCATCCCTTCATTGATGCTGGC
GACGAATCCTGCGATGGACCTCCGCCCAGCTGTGGTGTCATGGTAACAGTCGATGCCCACGATCATTGCC
AGTTTCAGGGGCATGTCCACCCGCCAGAGCTCGCCTCCCATCTTGCAGTTCATCTGCAGGGCGATCTTGG
TGGCAATGGCCATGACTGTTTGCTGCTTGCCCAGGGTCCGGGCCACCACACACTGACTTGGGGTGGGGCA
GTCTGTACACAAGTACTTCTTGATGGCATCATATTTGTCCTTCCGATTACTTGACAAGAGACAGACAACT
ATCTGAGTGTCTGACGTCACCTTCTGCTGCAAGGCTCTCAGATAAGCTTCTGTTCTGTCATCCACCTCGA
TCATGATTGCCTTTTTCATCTGGATGCCCATGGCTGGAGTCACTTTGAACAGGTTCTGTATCAGTGAGTT
GGCTGCTTCATAATTCCTGCGGGTATAGATCAGCAGCCAGTTATCCAATGGCTTCACGCTGATCAGCGGC
GCGCCTCTTGTTTCTTTGGACCAGTCTGCAAATTGTGGGTTGTAATCAAACGTCTTTCCGCCCTGGTGGA
TCTTCTCAGATTGTAAGATTCTTCCAGAGAAGGACAGCAAGTTTGAGTCGAAGCTCAGGCCCCAGTCTCG
AAGCTCTCTCTGCACATTGTCATCCTTGTGGATGTAGTCGATGAGGCGGCCCACCTCCCGCTGCCGCTGC
TCAGGGGTCAGCCGCGTGTGCACTGCCAGGTCCTTCATCACATTGAAATCATTGCGCATTTTATCAGTCA
GGCCTGTGAGATAGCAGAGTTCAGGGATGAGCATAGCTGGGCCAGGCAGGGTGCCGCCGGGGCCTCTCCT
CCGCTTGGGTTGGCTCACCAGCACCGGCTGCTTCAGGTCCGTGATCTCCTGGTTGTATTGCTTCCTGTAG
TACTCCAGGAAGCTGACCTCCGAGCCATCCGCCTTCTTGAAGGTGCTCTTTGGATTCTGGTCCCAGTCAA
TGTCATCCACCCGGTAGGTCTTGTTATTGTACTTGGTGAGAACGATGAGGCCTATGAGCTCCTTCGACAC
TTGCTCCTGGAACTTGTGCTCCTCTGTCTGCTGGTATAGATTGAACATGAAGTCTAGGACAGTCTCGCTG
CGGAGCACCTTGTGGCTGACGTCTGTGCAGAGCATGATGTTGTTCTCATACTGAAGGATGGAGGTGGTGA
AGCCGGGCCAGATCACCAACCTGTGGTTTGGAATATCAATCGGGTCACTTGGATTGTAATAATTCCGTCC
AATTTGTTGCAAATTCATGATTTTCAAGAGCCTCCTGAAGATGATGTTATAGAACTGCAGGCAGGTGGGC
GAGGTGGGCGGCAGCTCGTTGGTCAGGGTGATGGTGATCCTCACGTGTTCCCCATTCCGAGTCTGACTGA
ATACTTCTGTGACCTTGTGCTGTAGTCTCTTAGGTAAAAACAATATTGTCCCATCGAAAGCATGACACCT
TCCAATGAGGTCTTCATGCTGGAAGAGCAGTGCGGAGCGAAGCCTTCGGGCCTCCATCAGGGGATTGTAG
TCGATGTGGTACTGATACAGGGCCCACTGTGGGCGCGAGGTCAGCCGGAAGTGGTTGGTGCTCAGCTTCA
CAATGATGCCAGAGGAGCCTGTCTTTGACTCTTTGACATGGTCAAGGTTCTGTCTGGTGTTCACACCAAG
GTCATGGAAGTCTCGGCGACGCCCTCCTCTCTCTGCCAGTGACAGCTCCTGAAACCCAGCTGAGATCTGC
AGTTCTTGTGACTTGGATGTGGCTCCGACTACCATCCCCCTCTGTCGTCCTCGGCCAACCAAGTCCCCCT
CTGTGGGGGACTGTTGAGGTCTCGGTGGGATGTACCCAGGTTGCTGGCTCGCAGCAGCCCCAACATGCTG
CACCGTCTCCTGACCTCGTGCCCTGCCGCGGGCCCGAGCTCGGGCTCGGCCAGTCATGGATCAGCATCGC
CAGAGCCGCCAGAGCCTCCCTGGAAATACAGGTTTTCGCCAGAGCCGCCAGAGCCACCCAGCCCAGGCTT
GCCCAGTCTGTGGCCCTCGTGGGCCAGCAGCCACTCTTTCACGGCGAGCCCGCCCTCGTAGCCCCCCACG
TCCAGGTCGCCCTGCACCACCCGGTGGCAGGGGATCAGAATGGGCACGGGATTTCCGCTCAGGGCGGTTT
TCACGGCGGCGGTGGCGGCGGGATTGCCGGCCAGGGCGGCCAGGTGGCTGTAGCTGATGACCTCTCCGAA
CTTCACCACTTTCAGCAGTTTCCACAGCACCTGGCGGGTAAAGCTCTCCTGCTGGAACACTGGGTGGTGC
AGGGCTGGCACAGGGAACTCCTCGATGGCCTCAGGCTGGTGAAAGTAGGCGTTGAGCCAGGCGGTGGCCT
GCATCAGTGGCTCTGGTCCGCCCAGCACGGCGGCTGGGGCAGGCACTTCCACGGCGTCGGCGGCAGATGT
TCCTTTGCCCAGGAAGATGATACGGTGCAGGCCCTGTTCGCACCCAGACAGTTCCAGCTTGCCCAGAGGG
CTATCCAGGGTGGTGCGCTTCATTTCGCAGTCTTTGTCCATGCCGCCAGAGCCCTTGTCGTCGTCGTCCT
TGTAGTCGATGTCGTGGTCCTTGTAGTCACCGTCGTGGTCCTTGTAGTCGCCACCATGATGGTGGTGATG
GTGCATGATGCTTCTAGACCCCCGGGCGACTCAGTCTGTCGGAGGACTGGCGCGCCGAGTGAGGGGTTGT
GAGCTCTTTTATAGAGCTCGGGAAGCAGAAGCGCGCGAACAGAAGCGAGAAGCAGGCTGATTGGTTAATT
CAAATAAGGCGCAGGGTCATTTCAGGTCCTTGGGGGAGCCTGGAAACATCTGATGGGTCTTAAGAAACTG
CTGAGGGTTGGGCCATATCTGGGGACCATCTGTTCTTGGCCTCGGGCCGGGGCCGAAACTGCGGTGACCA
TCTGTTCTTGGCCCCGGGCCGGGGCCGAAACTGCTCACCGCAGATATCCTGTTTGGCCCAACGTTAGCTA
TTTTCATGTACCCGCCCTTGATCTGAACTTCTCTATTCTTGGTTTGGTATTTTTCCATGCCTTGCAAAAT
GGCGTTACTGCAGCTAGCTTGCCAAACCTACAGGTGGGGTCTTTCATTCCCCCCTTTTTCTGGAGACTAA
ATAAAATCTTTTATTTTATCGGGGCTGCAGTTAATTAACCAAACTGGATCTCTGCTGTCCCTGTAATAAA
CCCGAAAATTTTGAATTTTTGTAATTTGTTTTTGTAATTCTTTAGTTTGTATGTCTGTTGCTATTATGTC
TACTATTCTTTCCCCTGCACTGTACCCCCCAATCCCCCCTTTTCTTTTAAAATTGTGGATGAATACTGCC
ATTTGTCTGCAGAATTGGCGCACGCAGTGCCGATCCGTTCACTAATCGAATGGATCTGTCTCTGTCTCTC
TCTCCACCTTCTTCTTCTATTCCTTCGGGCCTGTCGGGTCCCCTCGGGGTTGGGAGGTGGGTCTGAAACG
ATAATGGTGAATATCCCTGCCTAACTCTATTCACTATAGAAAGTACAGCAAAAACTATTCTTAAACCTAC
CAAGCCTCCTACTATCATTATGAATAATTTTATATACCACAGCCAATTTGTTATGTTAAACCAATTCCAC
AAACTTGCCCATTTATCTAATTCCAATAATTCTTGTTCATTCTTTTCTTGCTGGTTTTGCGATTCTTCAA
TTAAGGAGTGTATTAAGCTTGTGTAATTGTTAATTCTCTGTCCCACTCCATCCAGGTCGTGTGATTCCAA
ATCTGTTCCAGAGATTTATTACTCCAACTAGCATTCCAAGGCACAGCAGTGGTGCAAATGAGTTTTCCAG
AGCAACCCCAAATCCCCAGGAGCTGTTGATCCTTTAGGTATCTTTCCACAGCCAGGATTCTTGCCTGGAG
CTGCTTGATGCCCCAGACTGTGAGTTGCAACAGATGCTGTTGCGCCTCAATAGCCCTCAGCAAATTGTTC
TGCTGCTGCACTATACCAGACAATAATTGTCTGGCCTGTACCGTCAGCGTCATTGACGCTGCGCCCATAG
TGCTTCCTGCTGCTCCCAAGAACCCAAGGAACAAAGCTCCTATTCCCACTGCTCTTTTTTCTCTCTGCAC
CACTCTTCTCTTTGCCTTGGTGGGTGCTACTCCTAATGGTTCAATTTTTACTACTTTATATTTATATAAT
TCACTTCTCCAATTGTCCCTCATATCTCCTCCTCCAGGTCTGAAGATCAGCGGCCGGCCGCTTGCTGTGC
GGTGGTCTTACTTTTGTTTTGCTCTTCCTCTATCTTGTCTAAAGCTTCCTTGGTGTCTTTTATCTCTATC
CTTTGATGCACACAATAGAGGGTTGCTACTGTATTATATAATGATCTAAGTTCTTCTGATCCTGTCTGAA
GGGATGGTTGTAGCTGTCCCAGTATTTGTCTACAGCCTTCTGATGTTTCTAACAGGCCAGGATTAACTGC
GAATCGTTCTAGCTCCCTGCTTGCCCATACTATATGTTTTAATTTATATTTTTTCTTTCCCCCTGGCCTT
AACCGAATTTTTTCCCATCGCGATCTAATTCTCCCCCGCTTAATACTGACGCTCTCGCACCCATCTCTCT
CCTTCTAGCCTCCGCTAGTCAAAATTTTTGGCGTACTCACCAGTCGCCGCCCCTCGCCTCTTGCCGTGCG
CGCTTCAGCAAGCCGAGTCCTGCGTCGAGAGAGCTCCTCTGGTTTCCCTTTCGCTTTCAAGTCCCTGTTC
GGGCGCCACTGCTAGAGATTTTCCACACTGACTAAAAGGGTCTGAGGGATCTCTAGTTACCAGAGTCACA
CAACAGACGGGCACACACTACTTGAAGCACTCAAGGCAAGCTTTATTGAGGCTTAAGCAGTGGGTTCCCT
AGTTAGCCAGAGAGCTCCCAGGCTCAGATCTGGTCTAACCAGAGAGACCCAGTACAGGCAAAACGCGCTG
CTTATATAGACCTCCCACCGTACACGCCTACCGCCCATTTGCGTCAATGGGGCGGAGTTGTTACGACATT
TTGGAAAGTCCCGTTGATTTTGGTGCCAAAACAAACTCCCATTGACGTCAATGGGGTGGAGACTTGGAAA
TCCCCGTGAGTCAAACCGCTATCCACGCCCATTGATGTACTGCCAAAACCGCATCACCATGGTAATAGCG
ATGACTAATACGTAGATGTACTGCCAAGTAGGAAAGTCCCATAAGGTCATGTACTGGGCATAATGCCAGG
CGGGCCATTTACCGTCATTGACGTCAATAGGGGGCGTACTTGGCATATGATACACTTGATGTACTGCCAA
GTGGGCAGTTTACCGTAAATACTCCACCCATTGACGTCAATGGAAAGTCCCTATTGGCGTTACTATGGGA
ACATACGTCATTATTGACGTCAATGGGCGGGGGTCGTTGGGCGGTCAGCCAGGCGGGCCATTTACCGTAA
GTTATGTAACGCGGAACTCCATATATGGGCTATGAACTAATGACCCCGTAATTGATTACTATTAATAACT
AGTCAATAATCAATGTCAACGCGAGCTTTTTGCAAAAGCCTAGGCCTCCAAAAAAGCCTCCTCACTACTT
CTGGAATAGCTCAGAGGCAGAGGCGGCCTCGGCCTCTGCATAAAT
